>Addgene plasmid #27948 | pUT1675-HQ858866 | depositor full sequence | sequence record 13222 | Author sequence
CAAATAATGATTTTATTTTGACTGATAGTGACCTGTTCGTTGCAACAAATTGATGAGCAATGCTTTTTTA
TAATGCCAACTTTGTACAAAAAAGCAGGCTCCGCGGCCGCCTTGTTTAACTTTAAGAAGGAGCCCTTCAC
CATGGCGTTAGAGGCCGTGGTGTTTCCGCAGGGCCATTTCGGCTACGGGTGCGGAAGGGACTCGCCGGCG
TACGGGATGCCGTGGTGCGACGTCCTGGCTGCTGCCGGCGGCGGCGGCGGCTTCGGTGAGTTTTACGGAG
TGGACGAGTGGGATGACCAGCTGCAGGTCGCCTCCGTGGATGAGTGGGAGGTGGCATCCAAGGATAACTC
GGATGCTTCCACGGAGGGCAAGGCGGCGGCGGCGGAGCGGGCGGAGCCGGTGGCCGCCGGGAGGAGGAAA
CGGAGGCGGACGAAGGTCGTCAAGAACAAGGAGGAGATCGAGTGCCAGCGGATGACCCACATTGCCGTCG
AGCGCAACCGCCGCCGCCAGATGAACGAGTACCTCGCCGTGCTCCGCTCCCTCATGCCGGCGTCCTACTC
GCAGAGGGGTGATCAAGCATCGATCGTCGGAGGAGCAATCAACTACGTGAAGGAGCTGGAGCAGCTACTG
CAGTCGCTGGAAGTCCAAAAGAGCCTCAAGAACCGCAGCGGCGCCATGGACGCCGCCGGCGATTCCCCTT
TCGCCGGCTTCTTCAGCTTCCCACAGTACTCCACGTCGCCTCGCACTGGCTGCAGCGCCGCCGCCAGCGC
CGGGAGCTCCGGCAGTGCGAGCAGCGTCGTCATGGACGACACGGCGGGCTCCGCGGAGAGCGGCCGGCAG
TCGGCGGCCATCGCCGACATCGAGGTGACCATGGTGGAAGGGCACGCGAGCCTCAAGGTGCTCGCGCGGC
GGCGACCGAAGCAGCTGCTGAAGCTGGTCGTCGGGCTGCAGCAGCTGCGCATCCCGCCGCTGCATCTCAA
CGTGACCACCGTCGACGCCATGGTCCTCTACTCCTTCAGCCTCAAGGTGGAGGATGATTCCAAGCTGGGC
TCTGTGGAAGACATTGCCACCGCTGTGCATCAGATCCTGGGCAGCATTCAGCAGCAGGAGGCCGTCCTCT
CCATCAGCAAGGGTGGGCGCGCCGACCCAGCTTTCTTGTACAAAGTTGGCATTATAAGAAAGCATTGCTT
ATCAATTTGTTGCAACGAACAGGTCACTATCAGTCAAAATAAAATCATTATTTGCCATCCAGCTGATATC
CCCTATAGTGAGTCGTATTACATGGTCATAGCTGTTTCCTGGCAGCTCTGGCCCGTGTCTCAAAATCTCT
GATGTTACATTGCACAAGATAAAAATATATCATCATGAACAATAAAACTGTCTGCTTACATAAACAGTAA
TACAAGGGGTGTTATGAGCCATATTCAACGGGAAACGTCGAGGCCGCGATTAAATTCCAACATGGATGCT
GATTTATATGGGTATAAATGGGCTCGCGATAATGTCGGGCAATCAGGTGCGACAATCTATCGCTTGTATG
GGAAGCCCGATGCGCCAGAGTTGTTTCTGAAACATGGCAAAGGTAGCGTTGCCAATGATGTTACAGATGA
GATGGTCAGACTAAACTGGCTGACGGAATTTATGCCTCTTCCGACCATCAAGCATTTTATCCGTACTCCT
GATGATGCATGGTTACTCACCACTGCGATCCCCGGAAAAACAGCATTCCAGGTATTAGAAGAATATCCTG
ATTCAGGTGAAAATATTGTTGATGCGCTGGCAGTGTTCCTGCGCCGGTTGCATTCGATTCCTGTTTGTAA
TTGTCCTTTTAACAGCGATCGCGTATTTCGTCTCGCTCAGGCGCAATCACGAATGAATAACGGTTTGGTT
GATGCGAGTGATTTTGATGACGAGCGTAATGGCTGGCCTGTTGAACAAGTCTGGAAAGAAATGCATAAAC
TTTTGCCATTCTCACCGGATTCAGTCGTCACTCATGGTGATTTCTCACTTGATAACCTTATTTTTGACGA
GGGGAAATTAATAGGTTGTATTGATGTTGGACGAGTCGGAATCGCAGACCGATACCAGGATCTTGCCATC
CTATGGAACTGCCTCGGTGAGTTTTCTCCTTCATTACAGAAACGGCTTTTTCAAAAATATGGTATTGATA
ATCCTGATATGAATAAATTGCAGTTTCATTTGATGCTCGATGAGTTTTTCTAATCAGAATTGGTTAATTG
GTTGTAACACTGGCAGAGCATTACGCTGACTTGACGGGACGGCGCAAGCTCATGACCAAAATCCCTTAAC
GTGAGTTACGCGTCGTTCCACTGAGCGTCAGACCCCGTAGAAAAGATCAAAGGATCTTCTTGAGATCCTT
TTTTTCTGCGCGTAATCTGCTGCTTGCAAACAAAAAAACCACCGCTACCAGCGGTGGTTTGTTTGCCGGA
TCAAGAGCTACCAACTCTTTTTCCGAAGGTAACTGGCTTCAGCAGAGCGCAGATACCAAATACTGTCCTT
CTAGTGTAGCCGTAGTTAGGCCACCACTTCAAGAACTCTGTAGCACCGCCTACATACCTCGCTCTGCTAA
TCCTGTTACCAGTGGCTGCTGCCAGTGGCGATAAGTCGTGTCTTACCGGGTTGGACTCAAGACGATAGTT
ACCGGATAAGGCGCAGCGGTCGGGCTGAACGGGGGGTTCGTGCACACAGCCCAGCTTGGAGCGAACGACC
TACACCGAACTGAGATACCTACAGCGTGAGCATTGAGAAAGCGCCACGCTTCCCGAAGGGAGAAAGGCGG
ACAGGTATCCGGTAAGCGGCAGGGTCGGAACAGGAGAGCGCACGAGGGAGCTTCCAGGGGGAAACGCCTG
GTATCTTTATAGTCCTGTCGGGTTTCGCCACCTCTGACTTGAGCGTCGATTTTTGTGATGCTCGTCAGGG
GGGCGGAGCCTATGGAAAAACGCCAGCAACGCGGCCTTTTTACGGTTCCTGGCCTTTTGCTGGCCTTTTG
CTCACATGTTCTTTCCTGCGTTATCCCCTGATTCTGTGGATAACCGTATTACCGCCTTTGAGTGAGCTGA
TACCGCTCGCCGCAGCCGAACGACCGAGCGCAGCGAGTCAGTGAGCGAGGAAGCGGAAGAGCGCCCAATA
CGCAAACCGCCTCTCCCCGCGCGTTGGCCGATTCATTAATGCAGCTGGCACGACAGGTTTCCCGACTGGA
AAGCGGGCAGTGAGCGCAACGCAATTAATACGCGTACCGCTAGCCAGGAAGAGTTTGTAGAAACGCAAAA
AGGCCATCCGTCAGGATGGCCTTCTGCTTAGTTTGATGCCTGGCAGTTTATGGCGGGCGTCCTGCCCGCC
ACCCTCCGGGCCGTTGCTTCACAACGTTCAAATCCGCTCCCGGCGGATTTGTCCTACTCAGGAGAGCGTT
CACCGACAAACAACAGATAAAACGAAAGGCCCAGTCTTCCGACTGAGCCTTTCGTTTTATTTGATGCCTG
GCAGTTCCCTACTCTCGCGTTAACGCTAGCATGGATGTTTTCCCAGTCACGACGTTGTAAAACGACGGCC
AGTCTTAAGCTCGGGCCC
Features (pLannotate 1.2.2; 12 found; start..end, strand, type, name):
      1..100     +  protein_bind   attL1: mutant version of attL; recombination site for the Gateway® LR reaction LR Clonase™
    112..132     +  RBS            RBS: efficient ribosome binding site from bacteriophage T7 gene 10 (Olins and Rangwala, 1989)
    375..391     -  intron         hybrid intron (fragment): hybrid between chicken β-actin (CBA) and minute virus of mice (MMV) introns (Gray et al., 2011)
    427..1107    +  CDS            BHLH94 (fragment): BH094_ARATH - Also known as EN16. Experimental evidence at protein level: Swiss-Prot protein existence level 1. From Arabidopsis thaliana (Mouse-ear cress).
   1145..1244    -  protein_bind   attL2: mutant version of attL; recombination site for the Gateway® LR reaction LR Clonase™
   1262..1280    -  promoter       T7 promoter: promoter for bacteriophage T7 RNA polymerase
   1414..2223    +  CDS            KanR: aminoglycoside phosphotransferase; aph(3')-Ia; confers resistance to kanamycin in bacteria or G418 (Geneticin®) in eukaryotes
   2370..2958    +  rep_origin     ori: high-copy-number ColE1/pMB1/pBR322/pUC origin of replication
   3141..3233    +  CDS            lacI (fragment): lac repressor; lacI; The lac repressor binds to the lac operator to inhibit transcription in E. coli. This inhibition can be relieved by adding lactose or isopropyl-β-D-thiogalactopyranoside (IPTG).
   3288..3315    -  terminator     rrnB T2 terminator: transcription terminator T2 from the E. coli rrnB gene
   3447..3490    +  terminator     rrnB T1 terminator: Escherichia coli rrnB; transcription terminator T1 from the E. coli rrnB gene
   3537..3573    -  CDS            lacZα (fragment): LacZα fragment of β-galactosidase; lacZ fragment
