[The description below was written by a language model from this plasmid's Addgene catalogue record and pLannotate feature annotations shown in this document.]
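Description:
pUT1675-HQ858866 is a Gateway entry clone built on the Invitrogen pENTR/SD backbone and carrying the coding sequence of a rice (Oryza sativa) basic helix-loop-helix transcription factor, the product of locus Os03g0188400 / LOC_Os03g08930. The plasmid is about 3.6 kb in total and is maintained in E. coli under kanamycin selection, conferred by an aph(3')-Ia aminoglycoside phosphotransferase gene. Replication relies on a ColE1/pUC-type origin; the feature annotation describes this as a high-copy origin, whereas the catalogue entry lists the plasmid as low copy. rrnB T1 and T2 terminators lie upstream of the cloning region and insulate it from read-through transcription originating in the backbone.

The 987 bp insert sits between the attL1 and attL2 recombination sites, so it can be moved by an LR Clonase reaction into any compatible destination vector. It was PCR-amplified from a full-length rice cDNA clone and deliberately lacks its stop codon, which allows in-frame C-terminal fusions to tags or reporters supplied by the destination vector. Immediately after attL1 is the bacteriophage T7 gene 10 ribosome binding site characteristic of the SD version of pENTR, which supports translation in bacteria after transfer to a prokaryotic expression vector. A T7 promoter lies outside attL2, oriented back towards the insert. The automated annotation labels part of the insert as a fragment of Arabidopsis BHLH94, which reflects homology to the rice bHLH gene. The short hybrid intron, lacI and lacZα fragment hits are most likely incidental matches. The clone comes from a grass transcription factor ORF collection for comparative regulatory genomics.
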