Addgene plasmid #27948: pUT1675-HQ858866
Depositing lab: John Gray & Erich Grotewold. Depositing organization: University of Toledo. Publication: GRASSIUS: a platform for comparative regulatory genomics across the grasses. Yilmaz A, Nishiyama MY Jr, Fuentes BG, Souza GM, Janies D, Gray J, Grotewold E. Plant Physiol. 2009 Jan;149(1):171-80. doi: 10.1104/pp.108.128579. Epub 2008 Nov 5. PubMed 18987217.
Backbone
  Vector backbone: pENTR/SD
  Backbone manufacturer: Invitrogen
  Backbone size w/o insert (bp): 2601
  Vector type: Entry vector
Growth in bacteria
  Bacterial resistance: Kanamycin, 50 μg/mL
  Growth temperature: 37°C
  Growth strain: DH5alpha
  Growth instructions: E. coli Top10 (Invitrogen)
  Copy number: Low Copy
Gene/Insert
  Gene/Insert name: bHLH transcription factor encoded by Os03g0188400 LOC_Os03g08930
  Species: Oryza sativa (rice)
  Insert size (bp): 987
  GenBank ID: HQ858866
  Cloning method: Restriction Enzyme
  Sequencing primers: 5′ M13 For; 3′ M13 Rev
Terms and licenses: Academic/Nonprofit Terms; Industry Terms: Not Available to Industry
Depositor comments: This CDS was amplified using PCR from a full length cDNA template from the OSIIEa, OSIIEb, and OSJNEa thru OSJNEf full length cDNA libraries generated by the Guoliang Wang lab at Ohio State University. The PCR product omitted the stop codon. The PCR product was cloned into a Gateway pENTR/SD entry vector. Further information on this gene may be obtained at www.grassius.org using the Genbank number. (The second half of the plasmid name is the Genbank Number for the sequence of the insert)
How to cite: pUT1675-HQ858866 was a gift from John Gray & Erich Grotewold (Addgene plasmid # 27948 ; http://n2t.net/addgene:27948 ; RRID:Addgene_27948)
