>Addgene plasmid #27948 | pUT1675-HQ858866 | addgene partial sequence | sequence record 34239 | 27948 with M13pUC-fwd
ATGATTTTATTTTGACTGATAGTGACCTGTTCGTTGCAACAAATTGATGAGCAATGCTTTTTTATAATGC
CAACTTTGTACAAAAAAGCAGGCTCCGCGGCCGCCTTGTTTAACTTTAAGAAGGAGCCCTTCACCATGGC
GTTAGAGGCCGTGGTGTTTCCGCAGGGCCATTTCGGCTACGGGTGCGGAAGGGACTCGCCGGCGTACGGG
ATGCCGTGGTGCGACGTCCTGGCTGCTGCCGGCGGCGGCGGCGGCTTCGGTGAGTTTTACGGAGTGGACG
AGTGGGATGACCAGCTGCAGGTCGCCTCCGTGGATGAGTGGGAGGTGGCATCCAAGGATAACTCGGATGC
TTCCACGGAGGGCAAGGCGGCGGCGGCGGAGCGGGCGGAGCCGGTGGCCGCCGGGAGGAGGAAACGGAGG
CGGACGAAGGTCGTCAAGAACAAGGAGGAGATCGAGTGCCAGCGGATGACCCACATTGCCGTCGAGCGCA
ACCGCCGCCGCCAGATGAACGAGTACCTCGCCGTGCTCCGCTCCCTCATGCCGGCGTCCTACTCGCAGAG
GGGTGATCAAGCATCGATCGTCGGAGGAGCAATCAACTACGTGAAGGAGCTGGAGCAGCTACTGCAGTCG
CTGGAAGTCCAAAAGAGCCTCAAGAACCGCAGCGGCGCCATGGACGCCGCCGGCGATTCCCCTTTCGCCG
GCTTCTTCAGCTTCCCACAGTACTCCACGTCGCCTCGCACTGGCTGCAGCGCCGCCGCCAGCGCCGGGAG
CTCCGGCAGTGCGAGCAGCGTCGTCATGGACGA
